>Addgene plasmid #157236 | pD649-HAsp-KIR2DS4-COMP5AP-AviTag-9xHis | depositor full sequence | sequence record 303581 | Full Sequence
TTTCAATATTATTGAAGCATTTATCAGGGTTATTGTCTCATGAGCGGATACATATTTGAATGTATTTAGA
AAAATAAACAAATAGGGGTCAGTGTTACAACCAATTAACCAATTCTGAACATTATCGCGAGCCCATTTAT
ACCTGAATATGGCTCATAACACCCCTTGCTCATGACCAAAATCCCTTAACGTGAGTTACGCGCGCGTCGT
TCCACTGAGCGTCAGACCCCGTAGAAAAGATCAAAGGATCTTCTTGAGATCCTTTTTTTCTGCGCGTAAT
CTGCTGCTTGCAAACAAAAAAACCACCGCTACCAGCGGTGGTTTGTTTGCCGGATCAAGAGCTACCAACT
CTTTTTCCGAAGGTAACTGGCTTCAGCAGAGCGCAGATACCAAATACTGTTCTTCTAGTGTAGCCGTAGT
TAGCCCACCACTTCAAGAACTCTGTAGCACCGCCTACATACCTCGCTCTGCTAATCCTGTTACCAGTGGC
TGCTGCCAGTGGCGATAAGTCGTGTCTTACCGGGTTGGACTCAAGACGATAGTTACCGGATAAGGCGCAG
CGGTCGGGCTGAACGGGGGGTTCGTGCACACAGCCCAGCTTGGAGCGAACGACCTACACCGAACTGAGAT
ACCTACAGCGTGAGCTATGAGAAAGCGCCACGCTTCCCGAAGGGAGAAAGGCGGACAGGTATCCGGTAAG
CGGCAGGGTCGGAACAGGAGAGCGCACGAGGGAGCTTCCAGGGGGAAACGCCTGGTATCTTTATAGTCCT
GTCGGGTTTCGCCACCTCTGACTTGAGCGTCGATTTTTGTGATGCTCGTCAGGGGGGCGGAGCCTATGGA
AAAACGCCAGCAACGCGGCCTTTTTACGGTTCCTGGCCTTTTGCTGGCCTTTTGCTCACATGTTCTTTCC
TGCGTTATCCCCTGATTCTGTGGATAACCGTATTACCGCCTTTGAGTGAGCTGATACCGCTCGCCGCAGC
CGAACGACCGAGCGCAGCGAGTCAGTGAGCGAGGAAGCGGAAGGCGAGAGTAGGGAACTGCCAGGCATCA
AACTAAGCAGAAGGCCCCTGACGGATGGCCTTTTTGCGTTTCTACAAACTCTTTCTGTGTTGTAAAACGA
CGGCCAGTCTTAAGCTCGGGCCCCCTGGGCGGTTCTGATAACGAGTAATCGTTAATCCGCAAATAACGTA
AAAACCCGCTTCGGCGGGTTTTTTTATGGGGGGAGTTTAGGGAAAGAGCATTTGTCAGAATATTTAAGGG
CGCCTGTCACTTTGCTTGATATATGAGAATTATTTAACCTTATAAATGAGAAAAAAGCAACGCACTTTAA
ATAAGATACGTTGCTTTTTCGATTGATGAACACCTATAATTAAACTATTCATCTATTATTTATGATTTTT
TGTATATACAATATTTCTAGTTTGTTAAAGAGAATTAAGAAAATAAATCTCGAAAATAATAAAGGGAAAA
TCAGTTTTTGATATCAAAATTATACATGTCAACGATAATACAAAATATAATACAAACTATAAGATGTTAT
CAGTATTTATTATCATTTAGAATAAATTTTGTGTCGCCCTTAATTGTGAGCGGATAACAATTACGAGCTT
CATGCACAGTGGCGTTGACTCAATATTGGCCATTAGCCATATTATTCATTGGTTATATAGCATAAATCAA
TATTGGCTATTGGCCATTGCATACGTTGTATCTATATCATAATATGTACATTTATATTGGCTCATGTCCA
ATATGACCGCCATGTTGGCATTGATTATTGACTAGTTATTAATAGTAATCAATTACGGGGTCATTAGTTC
ATAGCCCATATATGGAGTTCCGCGTTACATAACTTACGGTAAATGGCCCGCCTGGCTGACCGCCCAACGA
CCCCCGCCCATTGACGTCAATAATGACGTATGTTCCCATAGTAACGCCAATAGGGACTTTCCATTGACGT
CAATGGGTGGAGTATTTACGGTAAACTGCCCACTTGGCAGTACATCAAGTGTATCATATGCCAAGTACGC
CCCCTATTGACGTCAATGACGGTAAATGGCCCGCCTGGCATTATGCCCAGTACATGACCTTATGGGACTT
TCCTACTTGGCAGTACATCTACGTATTAGTCATCGCTATTACCATGGTGATGCGGTTTTGGCAGTACATC
AATGGGCGTGGATAGCGGTTTGACTCACGGGGATTTCCAAGTCTCCACCCCATTGACGTCAATGGGAGTT
TGTTTTGGCACCAAAATCAACGGGACTTTCCAAAATGTCGTAACAACTCCGCCCCATTGACGCAAATGGG
CGGTAGGCGTGTACGGTGGGAGGTCTATATAAGCAGAGCTCGTTTAGTGAACCGTCAGATCGCCTGGAGA
CGCCATCCACGCTGTTTTGACCTCCATAGAAGACACCGGGACCGATCCAGCCTCCGCGGCCGGGAACGGT
GCATTGGAACGCGGATTCCCCGTGCCAAGAGTGACGTAAGTACCGCCTATAGAGTCTATAGGCCCACCCC
CTTGGCTTCGTTAGAACGCGGCTACAATTAATACATAACCTTATGTATCATACACATACGATTTAGGTGA
CACTATAGAATAACATCCACTTTGCCTTTCTCTCCACAGGTGTCCACTCCCAGGTCCAACTGCACCTCGG
TTCTATCGAAAACGCGCCTGCTAGCGCCACCATGAAGACCATCATTGCCCTGAGCTACATCTTCTGCCTG
GTGTTCGCTGCGGCCGCCCAAGAAGGCGTGCACAGAAAGCCATCTTTTCTGGCCCTGCCTGGCCACCTGG
TCAAGAGCGAAGAAACCGTGATCCTGCAGTGTTGGAGCGACGTGATGTTCGAGCACTTCCTGCTGCACAG
AGAGGGCAAGTTCAACAACACCCTGCACCTGATCGGAGAGCACCACGATGGCGTGTCCAAGGCCAATTTC
AGCATCGGCCCTATGATGCCTGTGCTGGCCGGCACATACAGATGTTACGGCTCTGTGCCTCACAGCCCCT
ATCAGCTGTCTGCCCCTAGCGATCCCCTGGACATGGTCATCATCGGCCTGTACGAGAAGCCTTCTCTGAG
TGCCCAGCCTGGACCTACAGTGCAGGCTGGCGAAAATGTGACCCTGAGCTGTAGCAGCCGGTCCAGCTAC
GATATGTACCACCTGAGTAGAGAGGGCGAAGCCCACGAAAGACGACTGCCTGCTGTGCGGAGCATCAATG
GCACCTTCCAGGCCGATTTTCCACTGGGACCTGCCACACACGGCGGCACCTATAGATGCTTCGGCAGCTT
CAGAGATGCCCCTTACGAGTGGTCCAACAGCAGCGATCCTCTGCTGGTGTCTGTGACCGGCAATCCCAGC
AATAGCTGGCCTTCTCCAACCGAGCCTAGCAGCAAGACAGGCAACCCCAGACATCTGCATGGCGCGCCGG
AAGATCAAGTTGATCCAAGATTGATTGATGGCAAGGGCGGATCTCTGGAGGTGCTGTTCCAGGGACCAGG
CGGAAGCGGCAATCCCGGCGGCGATCTGGCCCCCCAGATGCTGCGCGAGCTGCAGGAGACCAATGCCGCC
CTGCAGGACGTGCGCGAGCTGCTGCGCCACCGCGTGAAGGAGATCACCTTCCTGAAGAACACCGTGATGG
AGTGCGACGCCTGCGGTATGCAGCCCTCTAGAGGCTCCGGCTCCATCATCCCAGTTGAGGAGGAGAACCC
GGACTTCTGGAACCGCGAGGCAGCCGAGGCCCTGGGTGCCGCCAAGAAGCTGCAGCCTGCACAGACAGCC
GCCAAGAACCTCATCATCTTCCTGGGCGATGGGATGGGGGTGTCTACGGTGACAGCTGCCAGGATCCTAA
AAGGGCAGAAGAAGGACAAACTGGGGCCTGAGATACCCCTGGCCATGGACCGCTTCCCATATGTGGCTCT
GTCCAAGACATACAATGTAGACAAACATGTGCCAGACAGTGGAGCCACAGCCACGGCCTACCTGTGCGGG
GTCAAGGGCAACTTCCAGACCATTGGCTTGAGTGCAGCCGCCCGCTTTAACCAGTGCAACACGACACGCG
GCAACGAGGTCATCTCCGTGATGAATCGGGCCAAGAAAGCAGGGAAGTCAGTGGGAGTGGTAACCACCAC
ACGAGTGCAGCACGCCTCGCCAGCCGGCACCTACGCCCACACGGTGAACCGCAACTGGTACTCGGACGCC
GACGTGCCTGCCTCGGCCCGCCAGGAGGGGTGCCAGGACATCGCTACGCAGCTCATCTCCAACATGGACA
TTGACGTGATCCTAGGTGGAGGCCGAAAGTACATGTTTCGCATGGGAACCCCAGACCCTGAGTACCCAGA
TGACTACAGCCAAGGTGGGACCAGGCTGGACGGGAAGAATCTGGTGCAGGAATGGCTGGCGAAGCGCCAG
GGTGCCCGGTATGTGTGGAACCGCACTGAGCTCATGCAGGCTTCCCTGGACCCGTCTGTGACCCATCTCA
TGGGTCTCTTTGAGCCTGGAGACATGAAATACGAGATCCACCGAGACTCCACACTGGACCCCTCCCTGAT
GGAGATGACAGAGGCTGCCCTGCGCCTGCTGAGCAGGAACCCCCGCGGCTTCTTCCTCTTCGTGGAGGGT
GGTCGCATCGACCATGGTCATCATGAAAGCAGGGCTTACCGGGCACTGACTGAGACGATCATGTTCGACG
ACGCCATTGAGAGGGCGGGCCAGCTCACCAGCGAGGAGGACACGCTGAGCCTCGTCACTGCCGACCACTC
CCACGTCTTCTCCTTCGGAGGCTACCCCCTGCGAGGGAGCTCCATCTTCGGGCTGGCCCCTGGCAAGGCC
CGGGACAGGAAGGCCTACACGGTCCTCCTATACGGAAACGGTCCAGGCTATGTGCTCAAGGACGGCGCCC
GGCCGGATGTTACCGAGAGCGAGAGCGGGAGCCCCGAGTATCGGCAGCAGTCAGCAGTGCCCCTGGACGA
AGAGACCCACGCAGGCGAGGACGTGGCGGTGTTCGCGCGCGGCCCGCAGGCGCACCTGGTTCACGGCGTG
CAGGAGCAGACCTTCATAGCGCACGTCATGGCCTTCGCCGCCTGCCTGGAGCCCTACACCGCCTGCGACC
TGGCGCCCCCCGCCGGCACCACCGACGCCGCGCACCCGGGTGGCGGAGGACTGAACGACATCTTCGAGGC
TCAGAAAATCGAATGGCACGAACATCACCATCACCATCACCATCACCATTAAGGCCGGCCTGTAGTCACT
GGCACAACGCGTTACCCGGTAAGCCAATCGGGTATACACGGTCGTCATACTGCAGACAGGGTTCTTCTAC
TTTGCAAGATAGTCTTGAGTAGTAAAATAAATAGATAGAGAAAATCAGCCTCGACTGTGCCTTCTAGTTG
CCAGCCATCTGTTGTTTGCCCCTCCCCCGTGCCTTCCTTGACCCTGGAAGGTGCCACTCCCACTGTCCTT
TCCTAATAAAATGAGGAAATTGCATCACAACACTCAACCCTATCTCGGTCTATTCTTTTGATTTATAAGG
GATTTTGCCGATTTCGGCCTATTGGTTAAAAAATGAGCTGATTTAACAAAAATTTAACGCGAATTAATTC
TGTGGAATGTGTGTCAGTTAGGGTGTGGAAAGTCCCCAGGCTCCCCAGCAGGCAGAAGTATGCAAAGCAT
GCATCTCAATTAGTCAGCAACCAGGTGTGGAAAGTCCCCAGGCTCCCCAGCAGGCAGAAGTATGCAAAGC
ATGCATCTCAATTAGTCAGCAACCATAGTCCCGCCCCTAACTCCGCCCATCCCGCCCCTAACTCCGCCCA
GTTCCGCCCATTCTCCGCCCCATGGCTGACTAATTTTTTTTATTTATGCAGAGGCCGAGGCCGCCTCTGC
CTCTGAGCTATTCCAGAAGTAGTGAGGAGGCTTTTTTGGAGGCCTAGGCTTTTGCAAAAAGCTCCCGGGA
GCTTGTATATCCATTTTCGGATCTGATCAGCACGTGTTGACAATTAATCATCGGCATAGTATATCGGCAT
AGTATAATACGACAAGGTGAGGAACTAAACCATGACCGAGTACAAGCCCACGGTGCGCCTCGCCACCCGC
GACGACGTCCCCAGGGCCGTACGCACCCTCGCCGCCGCGTTCGCCGACTACCCCGCCACGCGCCACACCG
TCGATCCGGACCGCCACATCGAGCGGGTCACCGAGCTGCAAGAACTCTTCCTCACGCGCGTCGGGCTCGA
CATCGGCAAGGTGTGGGTCGCGGACGACGGCGCCGCGGTGGCGGTCTGGACCACGCCGGAGAGCGTCGAA
GCGGGGGCGGTGTTCGCCGAGATCGGCCCGCGCATGGCCGAGTTGAGCGGTTCCCGGCTGGCCGCGCAGC
AACAGATGGAAGGCCTCCTGGCGCCGCACCGGCCCAAGGAGCCCGCGTGGTTCCTGGCCACCGTCGGCGT
CTCGCCCGACCACCAGGGCAAGGGTCTGGGCAGCGCCGTCGTGCTCCCCGGAGTGGAGGCGGCCGAGCGC
GCCGGGGTGCCCGCCTTCCTGGAGACATCCGCGCCCCGCAACCTCCCCTTCTACGAGCGGCTCGGCTTCA
CCGTCACCGCCGACGTCGAGGTGCCCGAAGGACCGCGCACCTGGTGCATGACCCGCAAGCCCGGTGCCTG
ACACGTGCTACGAGATTTCGATTCCACCGCCGCCTTCTATGAAAGGTTGGGCTTCGGAATCGTTTTCCGG
GACGCCGGCTGGATGATCCTCCAGCGCGGGGATCTCATGCTGGAGTTCTTCGCCCACCCCAACTTGTTTA
TTGCAGCTTATAATGGTTACAAATAAAGCAATAGCATCACAAATTTCACAAATAAAGCATTTTTTTCACT
GCATTCTAGTTGTGGTTTGTCCAAACTCATCAATGTATCTTATCATGTCTGTATACCGTCGACCTCTAGC
TAGAGCTTGGCGTAATCATGGTCATTACCAATGCTTAATCAGTGAGGCACCTATCTCAGCGATCTGTCTA
TTTCGTTCATCCATAGTTGCCTGACTCCCCGTCGTGTAGATAACTACGATACGGGAGGGCTTACCATCTG
GCCCCAGCGCTGCGATGATACCGCGAGAACCACGCTCACCGGCTCCGGATTTATCAGCAATAAACCAGCC
AGCCGGAAGGGCCGAGCGCAGAAGTGGTCCTGCAACTTTATCCGCCTCCATCCAGTCTATTAATTGTTGC
CGGGAAGCTAGAGTAAGTAGTTCGCCAGTTAATAGTTTGCGCAACGTTGTTGCCATCGCTACAGGCATCG
TGGTGTCACGCTCGTCGTTTGGTATGGCTTCATTCAGCTCCGGTTCCCAACGATCAAGGCGAGTTACATG
ATCCCCCATGTTGTGCAAAAAAGCGGTTAGCTCCTTCGGTCCTCCGATCGTTGTCAGAAGTAAGTTGGCC
GCAGTGTTATCACTCATGGTTATGGCAGCACTGCATAATTCTCTTACTGTCATGCCATCCGTAAGATGCT
TTTCTGTGACTGGTGAGTACTCAACCAAGTCATTCTGAGAATAGTGTATGCGGCGACCGAGTTGCTCTTG
CCCGGCGTCAATACGGGATAATACCGCGCCACATAGCAGAACTTTAAAAGTGCTCATCATTGGAAAACGT
TCTTCGGGGCGAAAACTCTCAAGGATCTTACCGCTGTTGAGATCCAGTTCGATGTAACCCACTCGTGCAC
CCAACTGATCTTCAGCATCTTTTACTTTCACCAGCGTTTCTGGGTGAGCAAAAACAGGAAGGCAAAATGC
CGCAAAAAAGGGAATAAGGGCGACACGGAAATGTTGAATACTCATATTCTTCCTT
Features (pLannotate 1.2.2; 24 found; start..end, strand, type, name):
    119..143     -  CDS            KanR (fragment): aminoglycoside phosphotransferase; aph(3')-Ia; confers resistance to kanamycin
    254..842     +  rep_origin     ori: high-copy-number ColE1/pMB1/pBR322/pUC origin of replication
   1067..1084    +  terminator     rrnB T2 terminator (fragment): transcription terminator T2 from the E. coli rrnB gene
   1109..1128    -  CDS            lacZα (fragment): LacZα fragment of β-galactosidase; lacZ fragment
   1584..1600    +  protein_bind   lac operator: The lac repressor binds to the lac operator to inhibit transcription in E. coli. This inhibition can be relieved by adding lactose or isopropyl-β-D-thiogalactopyranoside (IPTG). lac repressor encoded by lacI
   1843..2146    +  enhancer       CMV enhancer: human cytomegalovirus immediate early enhancer
   2147..2350    +  promoter       CMV promoter: human cytomegalovirus (CMV) immediate early promoter
   2486..2529    +  intron         CMV intron (fragment): modified intron A from human cytomegalovirus
   2581..2599    +  promoter       SP6 promoter: promoter for bacteriophage SP6 RNA polymerase
   2603..2640    +  CDS            IgH signal sequence (fragment): signal sequence from the mouse immunoglobulin heavy chain variable region
   2722..3420    +  CDS            KIR2DS4 (fragment): KI2S4_HUMAN - Also known as CD158I, KKA3, NKAT8. Experimental evidence at protein level: Swiss-Prot protein existence level 1. Receptor on natural killer (NK) cells for HLA-C alleles. Does not inhibit the activity of NK cells. From Homo sapiens (Human).
   3517..3696    +  CDS            Comp (fragment): COMP_RAT - Experimental evidence at protein level: Swiss-Prot protein existence level 1. May play a role in the structural integrity of cartilage via its interaction with other extracellular matrix proteins such as the collagens and fibronectin. Can mediate the interaction of chondrocytes with the cartilage extracellular matrix through interaction with cell surface integrin receptors. Could play a role in the pathogenesis of osteoarthritis. Potent suppressor of apoptosis in both primary chondrocytes and transformed cells. Suppresses apoptosis by blocking the activation of caspase-3 and by indu
   3684..5136    +  CDS            SEAP (fragment): secreted alkaline phosphatase from human placenta The natural enzyme has a C-terminal transmembrane sequence that is replaced by a GPI anchor.
   5161..5202    +  CDS            AviTag™ (fragment): peptide tag that allows for enzymatic biotinylation
   5206..5229    +  CDS            8xHis: 8xHis affinity tag
   5375..5486    +  polyA_signal   bGH poly(A) signal: bovine growth hormone polyadenylation signal
   5487..5595    +  rep_origin     f1 ori (fragment): f1 bacteriophage origin of replication; arrow indicates direction of (+) strand synthesis
   5609..5938    +  promoter       SV40 promoter: SV40 enhancer and early promoter
   5986..6033    +  promoter       EM7 promoter: synthetic bacterial promoter&nbsp
   6052..6651    +  CDS            PuroR (fragment): puromycin N-acetyltransferase; pac from Streptomyces; confers resistance to puromycin
   6661..6786    +  CDS            ble (fragment): BLE_KLEPN - Experimental evidence at protein level: Swiss-Prot protein existence level 1. Binding protein with a strong affinity to the bleomycin family of antibiotics. Binds to CL990; an antimitotic-antibiotic compound. From Klebsiella pneumoniae.
   6781..6902    +  polyA_signal   SV40 poly(A) signal: SV40 polyadenylation signal
   6955..7815    -  CDS            AmpR: β-lactamase; bla; confers resistance to ampicillin, carbenicillin, and related antibiotics
   7818..89      -  promoter       AmpR promoter (fragment) (across the origin): bla
