[The description below was written by a language model from this plasmid's Addgene catalogue record and pLannotate feature annotations shown in this document.]
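Description:
pD649-HAsp-KIR2DS4-COMP5AP-AviTag-9xHis is a mammalian expression plasmid built on the pD649 backbone for producing a secreted, multimerised form of the extracellular domain of human KIR2DS4, an activating natural killer cell receptor for HLA-C alleles. It is maintained in E. coli at high copy through a ColE1/pUC-type origin and selected with ampicillin via a complete β-lactamase gene. The annotated sequence also carries an SV40 early/EM7 promoter cassette driving a puromycin N-acetyltransferase gene, followed by a fragment of a bleomycin-resistance gene and an SV40 polyadenylation signal, which would allow drug selection in mammalian cells. Short remnants of KanR, lacZα, the rrnB T2 terminator and the f1 origin appear to be non-functional leftovers. The depositor notes that some plasmids in this collection may contain an IS4-like transposase insertion upstream of the CMV promoter, but none is annotated here.

The expression unit consists of the CMV enhancer and promoter with a fragment of CMV intron A, followed by an SP6 promoter that permits in vitro transcription and serves as a sequencing primer site. The open reading frame begins with a signal peptide, named HAsp in the plasmid name although the annotation tool matched it to an immunoglobulin heavy chain signal sequence. Next comes the KIR2DS4 ectodomain, cloned between preserved NotI and AscI sites. It is fused at its C terminus to the coiled-coil region of rat cartilage oligomeric matrix protein, a pentamerising domain, then human placental alkaline phosphatase, an AviTag for enzymatic biotinylation, and a polyhistidine tag (9xHis by name, annotated as 8xHis). The unit ends with a bGH polyadenylation signal. The pentameric alkaline phosphatase fusion raises avidity and provides an enzymatic readout. This suits the construct to its role in a systematic screen for binding between human immunoglobulin-superfamily cell-surface proteins.
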