Addgene plasmid #157236: pD649-HAsp-KIR2DS4-COMP5AP-AviTag-9xHis
Purpose: Mammalian expression of cell-surface protein extracellular domain fused to COMP5AP-AviTag-9xHis. Protein is secreted from cells.
Depositing lab: Chris Garcia. Depositing organization: Stanford University. Publication: A Human IgSF Cell-Surface Interactome Reveals a Complex Network of Protein-Protein Interactions. Wojtowicz WM, Vielmetter J, Fernandes RA, Siepe DH, Eastman CL, Chisholm GB, Cox S, Klock H, Anderson PW, Rue SM, Miller JJ, Glaser SM, Bragstad ML, Vance J, Lam AW, Lesley SA, Zinn K, Garcia KC. Cell. 2020 Aug 20;182(4):1027-1043.e17. doi: 10.1016/j.cell.2020.07.025. PubMed 32822567.
Backbone
  Vector backbone: pD649
  Backbone size w/o insert (bp): 7153
  Vector type: Mammalian Expression
Growth in bacteria
  Bacterial resistance: Ampicillin, 100 μg/mL
  Growth temperature: 37°C
  Growth strain: DH5alpha
  Copy number: High Copy
Gene/Insert
  Gene/Insert name: KIR2DS4 (alt name: KI2S4)
  Species: H. sapiens (human)
  Insert size (bp): 672
  Entrez Gene: KIR2DS4 (a.k.a. CD158I, KIR-2DS4, KIR1D, KIR412, KKA3, NKAT-8, NKAT8)
  Promoter: CMV/SP6
  Tag / fusion protein: COMP5AP-AviTag-9xHis (C terminal on backbone)
  Cloning method: Restriction Enzyme; 5′ cloning site GCGGCCGC (not destroyed); 3′ cloning site GGCGCGCC (not destroyed)
  Sequencing primers: 5′ ATTTAGGTGACACTATAG; 3′ CGTCGCACTCCATCACGGTG
Resource information
  A portion of this plasmid was derived from a plasmid made by: synthesis by ThermoFisher
Terms and licenses: Academic/Nonprofit Terms; Industry Terms: Not Available to Industry
Depositor comments: Some plasmids in this collection may have an IS4-like element ISVsa5 family transposase upstream of the CMV promoter.
How to cite: pD649-HAsp-KIR2DS4-COMP5AP-AviTag-9xHis was a gift from Chris Garcia (Addgene plasmid # 157236 ; http://n2t.net/addgene:157236 ; RRID:Addgene_157236)
