>Addgene plasmid #157236 | pD649-HAsp-KIR2DS4-COMP5AP-AviTag-9xHis | depositor partial sequence | sequence record 303582 | insert (extracellular domain)
CAAGAAGGCGTGCACAGAAAGCCATCTTTTCTGGCCCTGCCTGGCCACCTGGTCAAGAGCGAAGAAACCG
TGATCCTGCAGTGTTGGAGCGACGTGATGTTCGAGCACTTCCTGCTGCACAGAGAGGGCAAGTTCAACAA
CACCCTGCACCTGATCGGAGAGCACCACGATGGCGTGTCCAAGGCCAATTTCAGCATCGGCCCTATGATG
CCTGTGCTGGCCGGCACATACAGATGTTACGGCTCTGTGCCTCACAGCCCCTATCAGCTGTCTGCCCCTA
GCGATCCCCTGGACATGGTCATCATCGGCCTGTACGAGAAGCCTTCTCTGAGTGCCCAGCCTGGACCTAC
AGTGCAGGCTGGCGAAAATGTGACCCTGAGCTGTAGCAGCCGGTCCAGCTACGATATGTACCACCTGAGT
AGAGAGGGCGAAGCCCACGAAAGACGACTGCCTGCTGTGCGGAGCATCAATGGCACCTTCCAGGCCGATT
TTCCACTGGGACCTGCCACACACGGCGGCACCTATAGATGCTTCGGCAGCTTCAGAGATGCCCCTTACGA
GTGGTCCAACAGCAGCGATCCTCTGCTGGTGTCTGTGACCGGCAATCCCAGCAATAGCTGGCCTTCTCCA
ACCGAGCCTAGCAGCAAGACAGGCAACCCCAGACATCTGCAT
